Addgene plasmid #123905: MTK234_021
Purpose: Encodes the spCas9 pUAS gRNA expression cassette as a type 234 part to be used in the MTK system
Depositing lab: Hana El-Samad. Depositing organization: University of California, San Francisco (UCSF). Publication: A Toolkit for Rapid Modular Construction of Biological Circuits in Mammalian Cells. Fonseca JP, Bonny AR, Kumar GR, Ng AH, Town J, Wu QC, Aslankoohi E, Chen SY, Dods G, Harrigan P, Osimiri LC, Kistler AL, El-Samad H. ACS Synth Biol. 2019 Nov 15;8(11):2593-2606. doi: 10.1021/acssynbio.9b00322. Epub 2019 Nov 5. PubMed 31686495.
Backbone
  Vector backbone: MTK0_027
  Vector type: Mammalian Expression
Growth in bacteria
  Bacterial resistance: Chloramphenicol, 25 μg/mL
  Growth temperature: 37°C
  Growth strain: DH5alpha
  Copy number: Unknown
Gene/Insert
  Gene/Insert name: sgRNA-UAS
  Cloning method: Restriction Enzyme; 5′ cloning site unknown (unknown if destroyed); 3′ cloning site unknown (unknown if destroyed)
Terms and licenses: Academic/Nonprofit Terms; Industry Terms: Not Available to Industry
Depositor comments: Type 234 parts are coupled promoter-coding sequence-terminator such as guide RNA cassettes, GFP dropouts in the MTK Please visit https://www.biorxiv.org/content/10.1101/506188v2 for BioRxiv preprint
How to cite: MTK234_021 was a gift from Hana El-Samad (Addgene plasmid # 123905 ; http://n2t.net/addgene:123905 ; RRID:Addgene_123905)
