[The description below was written by a language model from this plasmid's Addgene catalogue record and pLannotate feature annotations shown in this document.]
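Description:
MTK234_021 is a small part plasmid (about 2.1 kb) from the Mammalian Toolkit (MTK), a modular hierarchical cloning system for assembling genetic circuits for mammalian cells. It is built on the MTK0_027 part-entry backbone and is propagated in E. coli through a high-copy ColE1/pUC-type origin. Selection is by chloramphenicol resistance, provided by a cat gene under its native promoter. A lambda t0 terminator is annotated between the cat gene and the insert, where it presumably insulates the resistance cassette. Although catalogued as a mammalian expression vector, the plasmid carries no mammalian selection marker or delivery elements in the annotated features, and it functions as a storage and donor vector for a toolkit part rather than as a finished expression construct.

The insert, sgRNA-UAS, is described as an SpCas9 guide RNA expression cassette targeting pUAS. It is formatted as a "type 234" part, meaning that promoter, coding sequence and terminator positions are supplied together as one coupled unit rather than as separate parts, the format used in the MTK for guide RNA cassettes. The feature table is consistent with this: a 20 nt match to the Gal4-binding UAS repeat sits just upstream of a fragment of the S. pyogenes tracrRNA scaffold, which suggests a spacer directed against UAS sequences fused to the guide scaffold. A loxP site is also annotated upstream of this region, but the record does not explain its role. The promoter driving the guide RNA is neither annotated nor stated. The part is intended for assembly into larger MTK transcriptional units and multi-gene vectors, probably to direct Cas9 or its derivatives to UAS-containing promoters in synthetic circuits.
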