Features (pLannotate 1.2.2; 7 found; start..end, strand, type, name):
     34..622     +  rep_origin     ori: high-copy-number ColE1/pMB1/pBR322/pUC origin of replication
    931..964     +  protein_bind   loxP: Cre-mediated recombination occurs in the 8-bp core sequence (GCATACAT). Cre recombinase
   1052..1071    -  protein_bind   5X UAS (fragment): five tandem copies of the "ScaI site" 17-mer CGGAGTACTGTCCTCCG, an upstream activating sequence (UAS) that efficiently binds yeast Gal4 (Webster et al., 1988; Pfeiffer et al., 2010) GAL4
   1090..1157    +  misc_RNA       tracrRNA (fragment): trans-activating CRISPR RNA for the Streptococcus pyogenes CRISPR/Cas9 system
   1182..1216    -  terminator     lambda t0 terminator: minimal transcription terminator from phage lambda (Scholtissek and Grosse, 1987)
   1290..1946    -  CDS            cat: CAT_ECOLX - Experimental evidence at protein level: Swiss-Prot protein existence level 1. This enzyme is an effector of chloramphenicol resistance in bacteria. From Escherichia coli. This protein is used as a marker in many commonly used cloning vectors, such as pACYC184.
   1947..2044    -  promoter       cat promoter: promoter of the E. coli cat gene encoding chloramphenicol acetyltransferase
>Addgene plasmid #123905 | MTK234_021 | addgene full sequence | sequence record 250046 | Addgene NGS Result
GTCAGACCCCGTAGAAAAGATCAAAGGATCTTCTTGAGATCCTTTTTTTCTGCGCGTAATCTGCTGCTTG
CAAACAAAAAAACCACCGCTACCAGCGGTGGTTTGTTTGCCGGATCAAGAGCTACCAACTCTTTTTCCGA
AGGTAACTGGCTTCAGCAGAGCGCAGATACCAAATACTGTTCTTCTAGTGTAGCCGTAGTTAGGCCACCA
CTTCAAGAACTCTGTAGCACCGCCTACATACCTCGCTCTGCTAATCCTGTTACCAGTGGCTGCTGCCAGT
GGCGATAAGTCGTGTCTTACCGGGTTGGACTCAAGACGATAGTTACCGGATAAGGCGCAGCGGTCGGGCT
GAACGGGGGGTTCGTGCACACAGCCCAGCTTGGAGCGAACGACCTACACCGAACTGAGATACCTACAGCG
TGAGCTATGAGAAAGCGCCACGCTTCCCGAAGGGAGAAAGGCGGACAGGTATCCGGTAAGCGGCAGGGTC
GGAACAGGAGAGCGCACGAGGGAGCTTCCAGGGGGAAACGCCTGGTATCTTTATAGTCCTGTCGGGTTTC
GCCACCTCTGACTTGAGCGTCGATTTTTGTGATGCTCGTCAGGGGGGCGGAGCCTATGGAAAAACGCCAG
CAACGCGGCCTTTTTACGGTTCCTGGCCTTTTGCTGGCCTTTTGCTCACATGTTCTTTCCTGCGTTATCC
CCTGATTCTGTGGATAACCGTAGTCGGTCTCAAACGGATCCGACGCGCCATCTCTAGGCCCGCGCCGGCC
CCCTCGCACGGACTTGTGGGAGAAGCTCGGCTACTCCCCTGCCCCGGTTAATTTGCATATAATATTTCCT
AGTAACTATAGAGGCTTAATGTGCGATAAAAGACAGATAATCTGTTCTTTTTAATACTAGCTACATTTTA
CATGATAGGCTTGGATTTCTATAACTTCGTATAGCATACATTATACGAAGTTATAAACAGCACAAAAGGA
AACTCACCCTAACTGTAAAGTAATTGTGTGTTTTGAGACTATAAGTATCCCTTGGAGAACCACCTTGTTT
GTCGGAGGACAGTACTCCGCTGTTTAAGAGCTAAGCTGGAAACAGCATAGCAAGTTTAAATAAGGCTAGT
CCGTTATCAACTTGAAAAAGTGGCACCGAGTCGGTGCTTTTTTTGCTGTGAGACCAGACCAATAAAAAAC
GCCCGGCGGCAACCGAGCGTTCTGAACAAATCCAGATGGAGTTCTGAGGTCATTACTGGATCTATCAACA
GGAGTCCAAGCGAGCTCGATATCAAATTACGCCCCGCCCTGCCACTCATCGCAGTACTGTTGTAATTCAT
TAAGCATTCTGCCGACATGGAAGCCATCACAAACGGCATGATGAACCTGAATCGCCAGCGGCATCAGCAC
CTTGTCGCCTTGCGTATAATATTTGCCCATGGTGAAAACGGGGGCGAAGAAGTTGTCCATATTGGCCACG
TTTAAATCAAAACTGGTGAAACTCACCCAGGGATTGGCTGAAACGAAAAACATATTCTCAATAAACCCTT
TAGGGAAATAGGCCAGGTTTTCACCGTAACACGCCACATCTTGCGAATATATGTGTAGAAACTGCCGGAA
ATCGTCGTGGTATTCACTCCAGAGCGATGAAAACGTTTCAGTTTGCTCATGGAAAACGGTGTAACAAGGG
TGAACACTATCCCATATCACCAGCTCACCGTCTTTCATTGCCATACGAAATTCCGGATGAGCATTCATCA
GGCGGGCAAGAATGTGAATAAAGGCCGGATAAAACTTGTGCTTATTTTTCTTTACGGTCTTTAAAAAGGC
CGTAATATCCAGCTGAACGGTCTGGTTATAGGTACATTGAGCAACTGACTGAAATGCCTCAAAATGTTCT
TTACGATGCCATTGGGATATATCAACGGTGGTATATCCAGTGATTTTTTTCTCCATTTTAGCTTCCTTAG
CTCCTGAAAATCTCGATAACTCAAAAAATACGCCCGGTAGTGATCTTATTTCATTATGGTGAAAGTTGGA
ACCTCTTACGTGCCCGATCAATCATGACCAAAATCCCTTAACGTGAGTTTTCGTTCCACTGAGC
